>Addgene plasmid #227104 | pTag4C_Nrg1-GV-2HA | addgene full sequence | sequence record 456027 | Addgene NGS Result
TAGTTATTAATAGTAATCAATTACGGGGTCATTAGTTCATAGCCCATATATGGAGTTCCGCGTTACATAA
CTTACGGTAAATGGCCCGCCTGGCTGACCGCCCAACGACCCCCGCCCATTGACGTCAATAATGACGTATG
TTCCCATAGTAACGCCAATAGGGACTTTCCATTGACGTCAATGGGTGGAGTATTTACGGTAAACTGCCCA
CTTGGCAGTACATCAAGTGTATCATATGCCAAGTACGCCCCCTATTGACGTCAATGACGGTAAATGGCCC
GCCTGGCATTATGCCCAGTACATGACCTTATGGGACTTTCCTACTTGGCAGTACATCTACGTATTAGTCA
TCGCTATTACCATGGTGATGCGGTTTTGGCAGTACATCAATGGGCGTGGATAGCGGTTTGACTCACGGGG
ATTTCCAAGTCTCCACCCCATTGACGTCAATGGGAGTTTGTTTTGGCACCAAAATCAACGGGACTTTCCA
AAATGTCGTAACAACTCCGCCCCATTGACGCAAATGGGCGGTAGGCGTGTACGGTGGGAGGTCTATATAA
GCAGAGCTGGTTTAGTGAACCGTCAGATCCGCTAGCGCTACCGGACTCAGATCTCGAGCTCAAGCTTATC
AACAAGTTTGTACAAAAAAGCAGGCTCTACCATGTCTGAGCGCAAAGAAGGCAGAGGCAAGGGGAAGGGC
AAGAAGAAGGACCGGGGATCCCGCGGGAAGCCCGCGCCCGCCGAAGGCGACCCGAGCCCAGCATTGCCTC
CCAGATTGAAAGAGATGAAAAGCCAGGAGTCAGCTGCAGGCTCCAAGCTCGTGCTTCGGTGTGAAACCAG
CTCTGAGTACTCCTCACTCAGATTCAAATGGTTCAAGAACGGGAATGAGCTGAACCGTAGGAATAAACCA
CAAAACGTCAAGATACAGAAGAAGCCAGGGAAGTCAGAGCTTCGAATCAACAAAGCGTCCCTGGCTGACT
CTGGAGAATATATGTGCAAAGTGATCAGCAAGTTAGGAAACGACAGTGCCTCTGCCAACATCACCATTGT
TGAGTCAAACGACCTCACCACTGGCATGTCAGCCTCAACTGAAAGACCCTATGTGTCCTCAGAGTCTCCC
ATTAGAATATCAGTTTCAACAGAAGGCGCAAATACTTCTTCATCCACATCTACATCCACGACTGGGACCA
GCCATCTCATAAAGTGTGCGGAGAAGGAGAAAACTTTCTGTGTGAATGGAGGCGAGTGCTTCATGGTGAA
GGACCTGTCAAACCCCTCAAGATACTTGTGCAAGTGCCCAAATGAGTTTACTGGTGATCGTTGCCAAAAC
TACGTAATGGCCAGCTTCTACAAGCATCTTGGGATTGAATTTATGGAAGCGGAGGAGCTCTACCAGAAGA
GGGTACTGACAATTACTGGCATCTGTATCGCCCTGTTGGTGGTCGGCATCATGTGTGTGGTGGCCTACTG
CAAAACCAAGAAACAGCGGCAGAAGCTTCATGATCGGCTCCGGCAGAGCCTTCGGTCAGAACGAAACAAC
ATGGTGAACATAGCGAATGGCCCTCACCATCCAAACCCACCACCAGAGAATGTGCAACTGGTGAATCAAT
ATGTATCTAAAAACGTCATCTCCAGTGAGCATATTGTGGAGAGAGAAGTGGAGACCTCCTTTTCCACCAG
TCACTACACTTCCACAGCTCATCACTCCACGACTGTCACCCAGACTCCTAGTCACAGCTGGAGTAATGGG
CACACAGAAAGCATCATTTCAGAAAGCCACTCTGTAATCATGATGTCATCGGTAGAGAACAGCAGGCACA
GCAGCCCAGCTGGGGGCCCACGAGGACGTCTTCATGGCCTGGGAGGCCCTCGCGAATGTAACAGCTTCCT
CAGGCATGCCAGAGAAACCCCTGACTCCTACAGAGACTCTCCTCATAGTGAAAGGTATGTATCAGCCATG
ACCACCCCGGCTCGTATGTCACCTGTAGATTTCCACACGCCAAGCTCCCCTAAATCGCCCCCTTCGGAAA
TGTCTCCACCCGTGTCCAGCATGACGGTGTCCATGCCCTCTGTGGCAGTCAGCCCCTTTGTGGAAGAAGA
GAGGCCTCTGCTTCTTGTGACGCCACCGAGGCTACGGGAGAAGAAGTATGATCATCACCCCCAGCAACTC
AACTCCTTTCATCACAACCCTGCACATCAGAGTACCAGCCTCCCCCCTAGCCCATTGAGGATAGTGGAGG
ATGAGGAATACGAAACGACCCAGGAGTATGAGCCAATTCAAGAGCCTATTAAGAAAGTCACCAATAGCCG
GCGGGCCAAAAGAACCAAGCCCAATGGCCACATTGCCAATAGGTTGGAAATGGACAGCAACCCAAGTTCT
GTGAGCAGTAACTCAGAAAGTGAGACAGAAGATGAAAGAGTAGGTGAAGATACACCATTCCTGGGCATAC
AGAACCCCCTGGCAGCCAGCCTTGAGGTGGCCCCTGCCTTCCGTCTGGCTGAGAGCAGGACTAACCCAGC
AGGCCGCTTCTCCACACAGGAAGAATTACAGGCCAGGCTGTCTAGTGTAATCGCTAACCAAGACCCTATT
GCTGTAGACCCAGCTTTCTTGTACAAAGTGGTTGATGGTACCGATCTGGCCCGGGCCATGAAGCTACTGT
CTTCTATCGAACAAGCATGCGATATTTGCCGACTTAAAAAGCTCAAGTGCTCCAAAGAAAAACCGAAGTG
CGCCAAGTGTCTGAAGAACAACTGGGAGTGTCGCTACTCTCCCAAAACCAAAAGGTCTCCGCTGACTAGG
GCACATCTGACAGAAGTGGAATCAAGGCTAGAAAGACTGGAACAGCTATTTCTACTGATTTTTCCTCGAG
AAGACCTTGACATGATTTTGAAAATGGATTCTTTACAGGATATAAAAGCATTGTTAACAGGATTATTTGT
ACAAGATAATGTGAATAAAGATGCCGTCACAGATAGATTGGCTTCAGTGGAGACTGATATGCCTCTAACA
TTGAGACAGCATAGAATAAGTGCGACATCATCATCGGAAGAGAGTAGTAACAAAGGTCAAAGACAGTTGA
CTGTATCGCCGGAATTCCCGGGGATCAGCTTGATAATTCGATTCACCATGCCCAAGAAGAAGAGGAAGGT
GGCGTACAGCCGCGCGCGTACGAAAAACAATTACGGGTCTACCATCGAGGGCCTGCTCGATCTCCCGGAC
GACGACGCCCCCGAAGAGGCGGGGCTGGCGGCTCCGCGCCTGTCCTTTCTCCCCGCGGGACACACGCGCA
GACTGTCGACGGCCCCCCCGACCGATGTCAGCCTGGGGGACGAGCTCCACTTAGACGGCGAGGACGTCGC
GATGGCGCATGCCGACGCGCTAGACGATTTCGATCTGGACATGTTGGGGGACGGGGATTCCCCGGGTCCG
GGATTTACCCCCCACGACTCCGCCCCCTACGGCGCTCTGGATATGGCCGACTTCGAGTTTGAGCAGATGT
TTACCGATGCCCTTGGAATTGACGAGTACGGTGGGGGCTACCCATACGATGTTCCTGACTATGCGGGCTA
TCCCTATGACGTCCCGGACTATGCATGAACTAGTGAATTATCGAATTCTGCAGCCAAGCTAATTCCGGGC
GAATGTCTTATGATTTATGATTTTTATTATTAACCTGCAGGGCGGCCGCGACTCTAGATCATAATCAGCC
ATACCACATTTGTAGAGGTTTTACTTGCTTTAAAAAACCTCCCACACCTCCCCCTGAACCTGAAACATAA
AATGAATGCAATTGTTGTTGTTAACTTGTTTATTGCAGCTTATAATGGTTACAAATAAAGCAATAGCATC
ACAAATTTCACAAATAAAGCATTTTTTTCACTGCATTCTAGTTGTGGTTTGTCCAAACTCATCAATGTAT
CTTAAGGCGTAAATTGTAAGCGTTAATATTTTGTTAAAATTCGCGTTAAATTTTTGTTAAATCAGCTCAT
TTTTTAACCAATAGGCCGAAATCGGCAAAATCCCTTATAAATCAAAAGAATAGACCGAGATAGGGT
[37 nt withheld, positions 4057-4093]
AAAGAACGTGGACTCCAACGTCAAAGG
[49 nt withheld, positions 4121-4169]
T
[91 nt withheld, positions 4171-4261]
G
[124 nt withheld, positions 4263-4386]
CAGGTGGCACTTTTCGGGGAAATGTGCGCGGAACCCCTATTTGTTTATTTTTCTAAATACATTCAAATAT
GTATCCGCTCATGAGACAATAACCCTGATAAATGCTTCAATAATATTGAAAAAGGAAGAGTCCTGAGGCG
GAAAGAACCAGCTGTGGAATGTGTGTCAGTTAGGGTGTGGAAAGTCCCCAGGCTCCCCAGCAGGCAGAAG
TATGCAAAGCATGCATCTCAATTAGTCAGCAACCAGGTGTGGAAAGTCCCCAGGCTCCCCAGCAGGCAGA
AGTATGCAAAGCATGCATCTCAATTAGTCAGCAACCATAGTCCCGCCCCTAACTCCGCCCATCCCGCCCC
TAACTCCGCCCAGTTCCGCCCATTCTCCGCCCCATGGCTGACTAATTTTTTTTATTTATGCAGAGGCCGA
GGCCGCCTCGGCCTCTGAGCTATTCCAGAAGTAGTGAGGAGGCTTTTTTGGAGGCCTAGGCTTTTGCAAA
GATCGATCAAGAGACAGGATGAGGATCGTTTCGCATGATTGAACAAGATGGATTGCACGCAGGTTCTCCG
GCCGCTTGGGTGGAGAGGCTATTCGGCTATGACTGGGCACAACAGACAATCGGCTGCTCTGATGCCGCCG
TGTTCCGGCTGTCAGCGCAGGGGCGCCCGGTTCTTTTTGTCAAGACCGACCTGTCCGGTGCCCTGAATGA
ACTGCAAGACGAGGCAGCGCGGCTATCGTGGCTGGCCACGACGGGCGTTCCTTGCGCAGCTGTGCTCGAC
GTTGTCACTGAAGCGGGAAGGGACTGGCTGCTATTGGGCGAAGTGCCGGGGCAGGATCTCCTGTCATCTC
ACCTTGCTCCTGCCGAGAAAGTATCCATCATGGCTGATGCAATGCGGCGGCTGCATACGCTTGATCCGGC
TACCTGCCCATTCGACCACCAAGCGAAACATCGCATCGAGCGAGCACGTACTCGGATGGAAGCCGGTCTT
GTCGATCAGGATGATCTGGACGAAGAGCATCAGGGGCTCGCGCCAGCCGAACTGTTCGCCAGGCTCAAGG
CGAGCATGCCCGACGGCGAGGATCTCGTCGTGACCCATGGCGATGCCTGCTTGCCGAATATCATGGTGGA
AAATGGCCGCTTTTCTGGATTCATCGACTGTGGCCGGCTGGGTGTGGCGGACCGCTATCAGGACATAGCG
TTGGCTACCCGTGATATTGCTGAAGAGCTTGGCGGCGAATGGGCTGACCGCTTCCTCGTGCTTTACGGTA
TCGCCGCTCCCGATTCGCAGCGCATCGCCTTCTATCGCCTTCTTGACGAGTTCTTCTGAGCGGGACTCTG
GGGTTCGAAATGACCGACCAAGCGACGCCCAACCTGCCATCACGAGATTTCGATTCCACCGCCGCCTTCT
ATGAAAGGTTGGGCTTCGGAATCGTTTTCCGGGACGCCGGCTGGATGATCCTCCAGCGCGGGGATCTCAT
GCTGGAGTTCTTCGCCCACCCTAGGGGGAGGCTAACTGAAACACGGAAGGAGACAATACCGGAAGGAACC
CGCGCTATGACGGCAATAAAAAGACAGAATAAAACGCACGGTGTTGGGTCGTTTGTTCATAAACGCGGGG
TTCGGTCCCAGGGCTGGCACTCTGTCGATACCCCACCGAGACCCCATTGGGGCCAATACGCCCGCGTTTC
TTCCTTTTCCCCACCCCACCCCCCAAGTTCGGGTGAAGGCCCAGGGCTCGCAGCCAACGTCGGGGCGGCA
GGCCCTGCCATAGCCTCAGGTTACTCATATATACTTTAGATTGATTTAAAACTTCATTTTTAATTTAAAA
GGATCTAGGTGAAGATCCTTTTTGATAATCTCATGACCAAAATCCCTTAACGTGAGTTTTCGTTCCACTG
AGCGTCAGACCCCGTAGAAAAGATCAAAGGATCTTCTTGAGATCCTTTTTTTCTGCGCGTAATCTGCTGC
TTGCAAACAAAAAAACCACCGCTACCAGCGGTGGTTTGTTTGCCGGATCAAGAGCTACCAACTCTTTTTC
CGAAGGTAACTGGCTTCAGCAGAGCGCAGATACCAAATACTGTTCTTCTAGTGTAGCCGTAGTTAGGCCA
CCACTTCAAGAACTCTGTAGCACCGCCTACATACCTCGCTCTGCTAATCCTGTTACCAGTGGCTGCTGCC
AGTGGCGATAAGTCGTGTCTTACCGGGTTGGACTCAAGACGATAGTTACCGGATAAGGCGCAGCGGTCGG
GCTGAACGGGGGGTTCGTGCACACAGCCCAGCTTGGAGCGAACGACCTACACCGAACTGAGATACCTACA
GCGTGAGCTATGAGAAAGCGCCACGCTTCCCGAAGGGAGAAAGGCGGACAGGTATCCGGTAAGCGGCAGG
GTCGGAACAGGAGAGCGCACGAGGGAGCTTCCAGGGGGAAACGCCTGGTATCTTTATAGTCCTGTCGGGT
TTCGCCACCTCTGACTTGAGCGTCGATTTTTGTGATGCTCGTCAGGGGGGCGGAGCCTATGGAAAAACGC
CAGCAACGCGGCCTTTTTACGGTTCCTGGCCTTTTGCTGGCCTTTTGCTCACATGTTCTTTCCTGCGTTA
TCCCCTGATTCTGTGGATAACCGTATTACCGCCATGCAT
Features (pLannotate 1.2.2; 20 found; start..end, strand, type, name):
     61..364     +  enhancer       CMV enhancer: human cytomegalovirus immediate early enhancer
    365..568     +  promoter       CMV promoter: human cytomegalovirus (CMV) immediate early promoter
    591..627     +  misc_feature   MCS (fragment): multiple cloning site
    632..656     +  protein_bind   attB1: mutant version of attB; recombination site for the Gateway® BP reaction BP Clonase™
    662..2596    +  CDS            Nrg1: NRG1_RAT - Also known as Ndf. Experimental evidence at protein level: Swiss-Prot protein existence level 1. Direct ligand for ERBB3 and ERBB4 tyrosine kinase receptors. Concomitantly recruits ERBB1 and ERBB2 coreceptors, resulting in ligand-stimulated tyrosine phosphorylation and activation of the ERBB receptors. The multiple isoforms perform diverse functions such as inducing growth and differentiation of epithelial, glial, neuronal, and skeletal muscle cells; inducing expression of acetylcholine receptor in synaptic vesicles during the formation of the neuromuscular junction; stimulating lob
   2598..2622    -  protein_bind   attB2: mutant version of attB; recombination site for the Gateway® BP reaction BP Clonase™
   2648..3088    +  CDS            GAL4 DNA binding domain: DNA binding domain of the GAL4 transcriptional activator; Saccharomyces cerevisiae GAL4 (truncated)
   3302..3535    +  CDS            VP16 AD: transcriptional activation domain of herpes simplex virus protein VP16 (Triezenberg et al., 1988; Cousens et al., 1989); UL48
   3539..3595    +  CDS            3xHA (fragment): three tandem HA epitope tags
   3639..3673    +  terminator     ADH1 terminator (fragment): S. cerevisiae ADH1; transcription terminator for the S. cerevisiae alcohol dehydrogenase 1 (ADH1) gene
   3697..3780    +  CDS            large T antigen (fragment): large T antigen from SV40 (simian virus 40)
   3803..3924    +  polyA_signal   SV40 poly(A) signal: SV40 polyadenylation signal
   3958..4386    -  rep_origin     f1 ori (sequence partly withheld): f1 bacteriophage origin of replication; arrow indicates direction of (+) strand synthesis
   4413..4517    +  promoter       AmpR promoter: bla
   4519..4876    +  promoter       SV40 promoter: SV40 enhancer and early promoter
   4911..5705    +  CDS            NeoR/KanR: aminoglycoside phosphotransferase from Tn5; aph(3')-II (or nptII); confers resistance to neomycin, kanamycin, and G418 (Geneticin®)
   5726..5878    +  CDS            ble (fragment): BLE_KLEPN - Experimental evidence at protein level: Swiss-Prot protein existence level 1. Binding protein with a strong affinity to the bleomycin family of antibiotics. Binds to CL990; an antimitotic-antibiotic compound. From Klebsiella pneumoniae.
   5937..5984    +  polyA_signal   HSV TK poly(A) signal: herpes simplex virus thymidine kinase polyadenylation signal (Cole and Stacy, 1985)
   6075..6091    -  polyA_signal   bGH poly(A) signal (fragment): bovine growth hormone polyadenylation signal
   6313..6901    +  rep_origin     ori: high-copy-number ColE1/pMB1/pBR322/pUC origin of replication
