[The description below was written by a language model from this plasmid's Addgene catalogue record and pLannotate feature annotations shown in this document.]
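Description:
pTag4C_Nrg1-GV-2HA is a 7,015 nt mammalian expression plasmid built on the pTag4C backbone, made by Gateway cloning. It is propagated in E. coli at high copy from a ColE1/pUC-type origin and selected with kanamycin. The NeoR/KanR (Tn5 aminoglycoside phosphotransferase) gene sits behind both a bacterial AmpR promoter and the SV40 enhancer/early promoter and is followed by an HSV TK polyadenylation signal. This arrangement should therefore also allow G418 selection in mammalian cells. An f1 origin is also present. Short fragments annotated as ble, bGH poly(A), ADH1 terminator and SV40 large T antigen appear to be backbone remnants rather than functional units.

The payload is driven by the human CMV immediate-early enhancer and promoter and terminated by an SV40 poly(A) signal. The neuregulin 1 (Nrg1) coding sequence lies between attB1 and attB2 sites. The catalogue lists it as mouse, although the automated annotation matched it to the rat Swiss-Prot entry. Downstream, and by the construct's name fused in frame, are the GAL4 DNA-binding domain and the VP16 activation domain, which together form the "GV" artificial transcription factor. A C-terminal HA epitope tag follows, recorded as 2xHA and detected as a partial 3xHA match.

The stated purpose is to provide Nrg1 protein for luciferase and barcode assays within a multiplexed cell-based drug-profiling platform. GV fusions of this kind are generally used so that the GAL4-VP16 moiety can activate a GAL4-responsive luciferase or barcode reporter. The record does not state the mechanism that couples Nrg1 to reporter activation, nor the partner constructs needed for the assay.
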