Addgene plasmid #227104: pTag4C_Nrg1-GV-2HA
Purpose: Nrg1 protein for luciferase and barcode assays
Depositing lab: Michael Wehr. Depositing organization: Systasy Bioscience GmbH. Publication: Polypharmacological profiling across protein target families and cellular pathways using the multiplexed cell-based assay platform safetyProfiler reveals efficacy, potency and side effects of drugs. Popovic L, Brankatschk B, Palladino G, Rossner MJ, Wehr MC. Biomed Pharmacother. 2024 Nov;180:117523. doi: 10.1016/j.biopha.2024.117523. Epub 2024 Oct 14. PubMed 39405910.
Backbone
  Vector backbone: pTag4C
  Vector type: Mammalian Expression
Growth in bacteria
  Bacterial resistance: Kanamycin, 50 μg/mL
  Growth temperature: 37°C
  Growth strain: DH5alpha
  Copy number: High Copy
Gene/Insert
  Gene/Insert name: Nrg1-GV
  Species: M. musculus (mouse)
  Entrez Gene: Nrg1 (a.k.a. 6030402G23Rik, ARIA, D230005F13Rik, GGF, GGFII, HRG, HRGalpha, Hgl, NDF, Pro-NRG1, SMDF)
  Tag / fusion protein: 2xHA (C terminal on insert)
  Cloning method: Gateway Cloning
Terms and licenses: Academic/Nonprofit Terms; Industry Terms: Not Available to Industry
How to cite: pTag4C_Nrg1-GV-2HA was a gift from Michael Wehr (Addgene plasmid # 227104 ; http://n2t.net/addgene:227104 ; RRID:Addgene_227104)
